>Addgene plasmid #241466 | pMIHP-10525 E.FLAG.VSVG | addgene full sequence | sequence record 481855 | Addgene NGS Result
TTTTCCCAGTCACGACGTTGTAAAACGACGGCGCAAGGAATGGTGCATGCAAGGAGATGGCGCCCAACAG
TCCCCCGGCCACGGGGCCTGCCACCATACCCACGCCGAAACAAGCGCTCATGAGCCCGAAGTGGCGAGCC
CGATCTTCCCCATCGGTGATGTCGGCGATATAGGCGCCAGCAACCGCACCTGTGGCGCCGGTGATGCCGG
CCACGATGCGTCCGGCGTAGAGGCGATTAGTCCAATTTGTTAAAGACAGGATATCAGTGGTCCAGGCTCT
AGTTTTGACTCAACAATATCACCAGCTGAAGCCTATAGAGTACGAGCCATAGATAAAATAAAAGATTTTA
TTTAGTCTCCAGAAAAAGGGGGGAATGAAAGACCCCACCTGTAGGTTTGGCAAGCTAGCTTAAGTAACGC
CATTTTGCAAGGCATGGAAAATACATAACTGAGAATAGAGAAGTTCAGATCAAGGTTAGGAACAGAGAGA
CAGCAGAATATGGGCCAAACAGGATATCTGTGGTAAGCAGTTCCTGCCCCGGCTCAGGGCCAAGAACAGA
TGGTCCCCAGATGCGGTCCCGCCCTCAGCAGTTTCTAGAGAACCATCAGATGTTTCCAGGGTGCCCCAAG
GACCTGAAATGACCCTGTGCCTTATTTGAACTAACCAATCAGTTCGCTTCTCGCTTCTGTTCGCGCGCTT
CTGCTCCCCGAGCTCAATAAAAGAGCCCACAACCCCTCACTCGGCGCGCCAGTCCTCCGATAGACTGCGT
CGCCCGGGTACCCGTATTCCCAATAAAGCCTCTTGCTGTTTGCATCCGAATCGTGGACTCGCTGATCCTT
GGGAGGGTCTCCTCAGATTGATTGACTGCCCACCTCGGGGGTCTTTCATTTGGAGGTTCCACCGAGATTT
GGAGACCCCTGCCCAGGGACCACCGACCCCCCCGCCGGGAGGTAAGCTGGCCAGCGGTCGTTTCGTGTCT
GTCTCTGTCTTTGTGCGTGTTTGTGCCGGCATCTAATGTTTGCGCCTGCGTCTGTACTAGTTAGCTAACT
AGCTCTGTATCTGGCGGACCCGTGGTGGAACTGACGAGTTCTGAACACCCGGCCGCAACCCTGGGAGACG
TCCCAGGGACTTTGGGGGCCGTTTTTGTGGCCCGACCTGAGGAAGGGAGTCGATGTGGAATCCGACCCCG
TCAGGATATGTGGTTCTGGTAGGAGACGAGAACCTAAAACAGTTCCCGCCTCCGTCTGAATTTTTGCTTT
CGGTTTGGAACCGAAGCCGCGCGTCTTGTCTGCTGCAGCGCTGCAGCATCGTTCTGTGTTGTCTCTGTCT
GACTGTGTTTCTGTATTTGTCTGAAAATTAGGGCCAGACTGTTACCACTCCCTTAAGTTTGACCTTAGGT
CACTGGAAAGATGTCGAGCGGATCGCTCACAACCAGTCGGTAGATGTCAAGAAGAGACGTTGGGTTACCT
TCTGCTCTGCAGAATGGCCAACCTTTAACGTCGGATGGCCGCGAGACGGCACCTTTAACCGAGACCTCAT
CACCCAGGTTAAGATCAAGGTCTTTTCACCTGGCCCGCATGGACACCCAGACCAGGTCCCCTACATCGTG
ACCTGGGAAGCCTTGGCTTTTGACCCCCCTCCCTGGGTCAAGCCCTTTGTACACCCTAAGCCTCCGCCTC
CTCTTCCTCCATCCGCCCCGTCTCTCCCCCTTGAACCTCCTCGTTCGACCCCGCCTCGATCCTCCCTTTA
TCCAGCCCTCACTCCTTCTCTAGGCGCCGGAATTCCGAACAGTCTTCCGTAATAGAAGACACAAGGCTCG
AGCGGGATCAATTCCGCCCCCCCCCTAACGTTACTGGCCGAAGCCGCTTGGAATAAGGCCGGTGTGCGTT
TGTCTATATGTTATTTTCCACCATATTGCCGTCTTTTGGCAATGTGAGGGCCCGGAAACCTGGCCCTGTC
TTCTTGACGAGCATTCCTAGGGGTCTTTCCCCTCTCGCCAAAGGAATGCAAGGTCTGTTGAATGTCGTGA
AGGAAGCAGTTCCTCTGGAAGCTTCTTGAAGACAAACAACGTCTGTAGCGACCCTTTGCAGGCAGCGGAA
CCCCCCACCTGGCGACAGGTGCCTCTGCGGCCAAAAGCCACGTGTATAAGATACACCTGCAAAGGCGGCA
CAACCCCAGTGCCACGTTGTGAGTTGGATAGTTGTGGAAAGAGTCAAATGGCTCTCCTCAAGCGTATTCA
ACAAGGGGCTGAAGGATGCCCAGAAGGTACCCCATTGTATGGGATCTGATCTGGGGCCTCGGTGCACATG
CTTTACATGTGTTTAGTCGAGGTTAAAAAAACGTCTAGGCCCCCCGAACCACGGGGACGTGGTTTTCCTT
TGAAAAACACGATAATACCATGCCAGAGCCTTCTAAGTCTGCACCAGCCCCTAAGAAGGGATCTAAGAAA
GCCATCTCTAAGGCGCAGAAGAAGGATGGCAAGAAGCGCAAGCGCAGCCGCAAGGAGAGCTATTCGGTGT
ACGTGTACAAGGTGCTGAAGCAAGTGCACCCCGACACCGGCATCTCCTCCAAGGCCATGGGCATCATGAA
CTCGTTCGTGAACGACATCTTCGAGCGCATCGCGAGCGAGGCGTCCCGCCTGGCGCATTACAACAAGCGC
TCGACCATCACGTCCCGGGAGATCCAGACGGCCGTGCGCCTGCTGCTGCCCGGGGAGCTGGCCAAGCACG
CCGTGTCGGAGGGCACTAAGGCCGTCACCAAGTACACCAGCTCCAAGGACCCACCGGTCGCCACCGGATC
CACGGTCGCCACCATGGGCGGGGCACCTGTGCCCTATCCAGATCCCCTGGAGCCTAGGGGAGGAGGCGGG
GGAGGGGACTACAAAGACGATGACGACAAGGGAGGAGGCGGGGGAGGGTATACAGATATCGAAATGAATA
GACTCGGAAAGGGCATGCTGATGGTGTAAGCGGCCGCGACTCTAGAGTCGACCTGCAGGCATGCAAGCTT
CAGGTAGCCGGCTAACGTTAACAACCGGTACCTCTAGAACTATAGCTAGCATGCGCAAATTTAAAGCGCT
GATATCGATAAAATAAAAGATTTTATTTAGTCTCCAGAAAAAGGGGGGAATGAAAGACCCCACCTGTAGG
TTTGGCAAGCTAGCTTAAGTAACGCCATTTTGCAAGGCATGGAAAATACATAACTGAGAATAGAGAAGTT
CAGATCAAGGTTAGGAACAGAGAGACAGCAGAATATGGGCCAAACAGGATATCTGTGGTAAGCAGTTCCT
GCCCCGGCTCAGGGCCAAGAACAGATGGTCCCCAGATGCGGTCCCGCCCTCAGCAGTTTCTAGAGAACCA
TCAGATGTTTCCAGGGTGCCCCAAGGACCTGAAATGACCCTGTGCCTTATTTGAACTAACCAATCAGTTC
GCTTCTCGCTTCTGTTCGCGCGCTTCTGCTCCCCGAGCTCAATAAAAGAGCCCACAACCCCTCACTCGGC
GCGCCAGTCCTCCGATAGACTGCGTCGCCCGGGTACCCGTGTATCCAATAAACCCTCTTGCAGTTGCATC
CGACTTGTGGTCTCGCTGTTCCTTGGGAGGGTCTCCTCTGAGTGATTGACTACCCGTCAGCGGGGGTCTT
TCATGGGTAACAGTTTCTTGAAGTTGGAGAACAACATTCTGAGGGTAGGAGTCGAATATTAAGTAATCCT
GACTCAATTAGCCACTGTTTTGAATCCACATACTCCAATACTCCTGAAATAGTTCATTATGGACAGCGCA
GAAAGAGCTGGGGAGAATTGTGAAATTGTTATCCGCTCACAATTCCACACAACATACGAGCCGGAAGCAT
AAAGTGTAAAGCCTGGGGTGCCTAATGAGTGAGCTAACTCACATTAATTGCGTTGCGCTCACTGCCCGCT
TTCCAGTCGGGAAACCTGTCGTGCCAGCTGCATTAATGAATCGGCCAACGCGCGGGGAGAGGCGGTTTGC
GTATTGGGCGCTCTTCCGCTTCCTCGCTCACTGACTCGCTGCGCTCGGTCGTTCGGCTGCGGCGAGCGGT
ATCAGCTCACTCAAAGGCGGTAATACGGTTATCCACAGAATCAGGGGATAACGCAGGAAAGAACATGTGA
GCAAAAGGCCAGCAAAAGGCCAGGAACCGTAAAAAGGCCGCGTTGCTGGCGTTTTTCCATAGGCTCCGCC
CCCCTGACGAGCATCACAAAAATCGACGCTCAAGTCAGAGGTGGCGAAACCCGACAGGACTATAAAGATA
CCAGGCGTTTCCCCCTGGAAGCTCCCTCGTGCGCTCTCCTGTTCCGACCCTGCCGCTTACCGGATACCTG
TCCGCCTTTCTCCCTTCGGGAAGCGTGGCGCTTTCTCATAGCTCACGCTGTAGGTATCTCAGTTCGGTGT
AGGTCGTTCGCTCCAAGCTGGGCTGTGTGCACGAACCCCCCGTTCAGCCCGACCGCTGCGCCTTATCCGG
TAACTATCGTCTTGAGTCCAACCCGGTAAGACACGACTTATCGCCACTGGCAGCAGCCACTGGTAACAGG
ATTAGCAGAGCGAGGTATGTAGGCGGTGCTACAGAGTTCTTGAAGTGGTGGCCTAACTACGGCTACACTA
GAAGAACAGTATTTGGTATCTGCGCTCTGCTGAAGCCAGTTACCTTCGGAAAAAGAGTTGGTAGCTCTTG
ATCCGGCAAACAAACCACCGCTGGTAGCGGTGGTTTTTTTGTTTGCAAGCAGCAGATTACGCGCAGAAAA
AAAGGATCTCAAGAAGATCCTTTGATCTTTTCTACGGGGTCTGACGCTCAGTGGAACGAAAACTCACGTT
AAGGGATTTTGGTCATGAGATTATCAAAAAGGATCTTCACCTAGATCCTTTTAAATTAAAAATGAAGTTT
TAAATCAATCTAAAGTATATATGAGTAAACTTGGTCTGACAGTTACCAATGCTTAATCAGTGAGGCACCT
ATCTCAGCGATCTGTCTATTTCGTTCATCCATAGTTGCCTGACTCCCCGTCGTGTAGATAACTACGATAC
GGGAGGGCTTACCATCTGGCCCCAGTGCTGCAATGATACCGCGAGACCCACGCTCACCGGCTCCAGATTT
ATCAGCAATAAACCAGCCAGCCGGAAGGGCCGAGCGCAGAAGTGGTCCTGCAACTTTATCCGCCTCCATC
CAGTCTATTAATTGTTGCCGGGAAGCTAGAGTAAGTAGTTCGCCAGTTAATAGTTTGCGCAACGTTGTTG
CCATTGCTACAGGCATCGTGGTGTCACGCTCGTCGTTTGGTATGGCTTCATTCAGCTCCGGTTCCCAACG
ATCAAGGCGAGTTACATGATCCCCCATGTTGTGCAAAAAAGCGGTTAGCTCCTTCGGTCCTCCGATCGTT
GTCAGAAGTAAGTTGGCCGCAGTGTTATCACTCATGGTTATGGCAGCACTGCATAATTCTCTTACTGTCA
TGCCATCCGTAAGATGCTTTTCTGTGACTGGTGAGTACTCAACCAAGTCATTCTGAGAATAGTGTATGCG
GCGACCGAGTTGCTCTTGCCCGGCGTCAATACGGGATAATACCGCGCCACATAGCAGAACTTTAAAAGTG
CTCATCATTGGAAAACGTTCTTCGGGGCGAAAACTCTCAAGGATCTTACCGCTGTTGAGATCCAGTTCGA
TGTAACCCACTCGTGCACCCAACTGATCTTCAGCATCTTTTACTTTCACCAGCGTTTCTGGGTGAGCAAA
AACAGGAAGGCAAAATGCCGCAAAAAAGGGAATAAGGGCGACACGGAAATGTTGAATACTCATACTCTTC
CTTTTTCAATATTATTGAAGCATTTATCAGGGTTATTGTCTCATGAGCGGATACATATTTGAATGTATTT
AGAAAAATAAACAAATAGGGGTTCCGCGCACATTTCCCCGAAAAGTGCCACCTGACGTCTAAGAAACCAT
TATTATCATGACATTAACCTATAAAAATAGGCGTATCACGAGGCCCTTTCGTCTCGCGCGTTTCGGTGAT
GACGGTGAAAACCTCTGACACATGCAGCTCCCGGAGACGGTCACAGCTTGTCTGTAAGCGGATGCCGGGA
GCAGACAAGCCCGTCAGGGCGCGTCAGCGGGTGTTGGCGGGTGTCGGGGCTGGCTTAACTATGCGGCATC
AGAGCAGATTGTACTGAGAGTGCACCATATGCGGTGTGAAATACCGCACAGATGCGTAAGGAGAAAATAC
CGCATCAGGCGCCATTCGCCATTCAGGCTGCGCAACTGTTGGGAAGGGCGATCGGTGCGGGCCTCTTCGC
TATTACGCCAGCTGGCGAAAGGGGGATGTGCTGCAAGGCGATTAAGTTGGGTAACGCCAGGG
Features (pLannotate 1.2.2; 20 found; start..end, strand, type, name):
     32..233     -  CDS            TcR (fragment): tetracycline efflux protein; tet; confers resistance to tetracycline
    234..332     +  CDS            env (fragment): murine leukemia virus gPr80 envelope polyprotein precursor; env; proteolytically cleaved into gp70SU and p15TM subunits
    374..890     +  LTR            5' LTR: 5' long terminal repeat from murine embryonic stem cell virus
    954..1295    +  misc_feature   MESV Ψ: packaging signal of murine embryonic stem cell virus
   1362..1778    +  CDS            gag (truncated): truncated Moloney murine leukemia virus (MMLV) gag gene lacking the start codon
   1837..2397    +  misc_feature   IRES: internal ribosome entry site (IRES) of the encephalomyocarditis virus (EMCV)
   2400..2777    +  CDS            H2bc3: H2B1B_MOUSE - Also known as Hist1h2bb Experimental evidence at protein level: Swiss-Prot protein existence level 1. Core component of nucleosome. Nucleosomes wrap and compact DNA into chromatin, limiting DNA accessibility to the cellular machineries which require DNA as a template. Histones thereby play a central role in transcription regulation, DNA repair, DNA replication and chromosomal stability. DNA accessibility is regulated via a complex set of post-translational modifications of histones, also called histone code, and nucleosome remodeling. From Mus musculus (Mouse).
   2876..2896    +  CDS            3xFLAG (fragment): three tandem FLAG® epitope tags
   2980..3010    +  misc_feature   MCS (fragment): pUC18/19 multiple cloning site
   3130..3644    +  LTR            3' LTR: 3' long terminal repeat from murine embryonic stem cell virus
   3806..3822    -  protein_bind   lac operator: The lac repressor binds to the lac operator to inhibit transcription in E. coli. This inhibition can be relieved by adding lactose or isopropyl-β-D-thiogalactopyranoside (IPTG). lac repressor encoded by lacI
   3830..3860    -  promoter       lac promoter: promoter for the E. coli lac operon
   3875..3896    -  protein_bind   CAP binding site: CAP binding activates transcription in the presence of cAMP. E. coli catabolite activator protein
   3909..4001    -  CDS            lacI (fragment): lac repressor; lacI; The lac repressor binds to the lac operator to inhibit transcription in E. coli. This inhibition can be relieved by adding lactose or isopropyl-β-D-thiogalactopyranoside (IPTG).
   4184..4772    -  rep_origin     ori: high-copy-number ColE1/pMB1/pBR322/pUC origin of replication
   4943..5803    -  CDS            AmpR: β-lactamase; bla; confers resistance to ampicillin, carbenicillin, and related antibiotics
   5804..5908    -  promoter       AmpR promoter: bla
   6003..6038    +  CDS            rop (fragment): Rop protein, which maintains plasmids at low copy number; rop
   6140..6239    +  misc_feature   bom (fragment): basis of mobility region from pBR322
   6245..32      -  CDS            lacZα (fragment) (across the origin): LacZα fragment of β-galactosidase; lacZ fragment
