[The description below was written by a language model from this plasmid's Addgene catalogue record and pLannotate feature annotations shown in this document.]
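Description:
pMIHP-10525 E.FLAG.VSVG is a 6.4 kb gammaretroviral transfer vector supplied as an empty backbone. According to the record it derives from p.MIGII, with the GFP reporter replaced by a histone carrying epitope tags, and part of it traces to previously described "pro-code" vectors. It is propagated in E. coli through a high-copy ColE1/pUC-type origin and selected with ampicillin via the β-lactamase gene. A recombination-deficient "stable" strain is recommended, which is usual for plasmids carrying direct LTR repeats. Short fragments annotated as TcR, lacI, rop, bom and lacZα are non-functional remnants of the plasmid's cloning history.

The retroviral cassette is framed by murine embryonic stem cell virus 5' and 3' LTRs. It includes the MESV Ψ packaging signal and a truncated, start-codon-deficient MMLV gag segment, which allow the transcript to be packaged when gag-pol and envelope are supplied in trans. Downstream lies an EMCV IRES followed by the mouse histone H2B coding sequence (H2bc3). The catalogue lists E, FLAG and VSVG tags, although the automated annotation detects only a FLAG fragment 3' of the histone. With no separate internal promoter annotated, expression is presumably LTR-driven. A gene of interest cloned upstream of the IRES would therefore be co-expressed with the tagged histone from one bicistronic transcript, though the record does not specify the cloning site.

The three-epitope combination acts as a "Flow Code": a nuclear, antibody-detectable protein barcode that marks transduced cells. When vectors with different tag combinations are used together, pooled populations carrying different payloads can be distinguished by flow cytometry. The depositor notes that this version is intended for use with mRNAs, without further explanation.
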