Addgene plasmid #241466: pMIHP-10525 E.FLAG.VSVG
Purpose: (Empty Backbone) E.FLAG.VSVG Flow Code Plasmid This plasmid is to be used with mRNAs.
Depositing lab: Adrian Liston. Depositing organization: Babraham Institute.
Backbone
  Vector backbone: p.MIHP — made from p.MIGII with the GFP element being replaced with the histone epitopes
  Vector type: Retroviral
  Tag / fusion protein: E; FLAG; VSVG
Growth in bacteria
  Bacterial resistance: Ampicillin, 100 μg/mL
  Growth temperature: 30°C
  Growth strain: NEB Stable
  Copy number: Unknown
Gene/Insert
  Gene/Insert name: None
Resource information
  A portion of this plasmid was derived from a plasmid made by: The plasmids were generated using pro-code vectors received from Dr Brian Brown at Mount Sinai and we have their permission via email for these to be deposited.
Terms and licenses: Academic/Nonprofit Terms; Industry Terms: Not Available to Industry
Depositor comments: Any stbl competent cell strain can be used for growing this plasmid.
How to cite: pMIHP-10525 E.FLAG.VSVG was a gift from Adrian Liston (Addgene plasmid # 241466 ; http://n2t.net/addgene:241466 ; RRID:Addgene_241466)
